Addgene plasmid #173448: pBN086
Purpose: express E. coli E69 (O9a:K30) Wzc_K540M with Y715E
Depositing lab: James Naismith. Depositing organization: University of Oxford. Publication: The molecular basis of regulation of bacterial capsule assembly by Wzc. Yang Y, Liu J, Clarke BR, Seidel L, Bolla JR, Ward PN, Zhang P, Robinson CV, Whitfield C, Naismith JH. Nat Commun. 2021 Jul 16;12(1):4349. doi: 10.1038/s41467-021-24652-1. PubMed 34272394.
Backbone
  Vector backbone: pBAD24
  Backbone size w/o insert (bp): 4542
  Total vector size (bp): 6698
  Vector type: Bacterial Expression
Growth in bacteria
  Bacterial resistance: Ampicillin, 100 μg/mL
  Growth temperature: 37°C
  Growth strain: DH5alpha
  Copy number: Unknown
Gene/Insert
  Gene/Insert name: E. coli E69 (O9a:K30) Wzc_K540M with Y715E
  Species: Escherichia coli
  Insert size (bp): 2184
  Mutation: K540M, Y715E
  Promoter: araBAD
  Tag / fusion protein: hexa-histidine tag (C terminal on insert)
  Cloning method: Gibson Cloning
  Sequencing primers: 5′ pBADF; 3′ pBADR
Terms and licenses: Academic/Nonprofit Terms; Industry Terms: Not Available to Industry
How to cite: pBN086 was a gift from James Naismith (Addgene plasmid # 173448 ; http://n2t.net/addgene:173448 ; RRID:Addgene_173448)
