[The description below was written by a language model from this plasmid's Addgene catalogue record and pLannotate feature annotations shown in this document.]
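Description:
pBN086 is a bacterial expression plasmid built on the pBAD24 backbone for arabinose-inducible production of a mutant form of Wzc from Escherichia coli E69 (serotype O9a:K30). It is about 6.7 kb in total, with an insert of roughly 2.2 kb that was introduced by Gibson cloning. The plasmid replicates in E. coli from a ColE1/pMB1-type origin and is selected with ampicillin through the bla β-lactamase gene and its own promoter. An M13 phage origin is also present, along with backbone remnants inherited from pBR322 (fragments of bom, rop, the tetracycline resistance gene and its promoter) that are not functional markers.

The Wzc coding sequence sits directly downstream of the araBAD promoter, and the divergently transcribed araC gene on the same plasmid supplies the regulator that represses the promoter in the absence of L-arabinose and activates it when the sugar is added, giving tight, titratable expression. Transcription ends at the rrnB T1 and T2 terminators. The open reading frame carries two substitutions, K540M and Y715E, and is fused at its C terminus to a hexa-histidine tag for affinity purification; the automated annotation labels this as a fragment of a longer His tag and matches the gene to a homologous Klebsiella pneumoniae protein, but the catalogue entry identifies the source as E. coli. The record does not explain the rationale for each mutation. The associated study concerns how Wzc regulates bacterial capsule assembly, so this variant was presumably made for that work.
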