Features (pLannotate 1.2.2; 16 found; start..end, strand, type, name):
      1..285     +  promoter       araBAD promoter: araBAD; promoter of the L-arabinose operon of E. coli; the araC regulatory gene is transcribed in the opposite direction (Guzman et al., 1995)
    320..2437    +  CDS            YC06_KLEPN: Experimental evidence at protein level: Swiss-Prot protein existence level 1. From Klebsiella pneumoniae.
   2483..2500    +  CDS            9xHis (fragment): 9xHis affinity tag
   2504..2521    +  misc_feature   MCS (fragment): pUC18/19 multiple cloning site
   2605..2720    +  ncRNA          5S rRNA: Accession: RF00001 - 5S ribosomal RNA
   2724..2810    +  terminator     rrnB T1 terminator: Escherichia coli rrnB; transcription terminator T1 from the E. coli rrnB gene
   2902..2929    +  terminator     rrnB T2 terminator: transcription terminator T2 from the E. coli rrnB gene
   2948..3039    +  promoter       AmpR promoter: bla
   3040..3900    +  CDS            AmpR: β-lactamase; bla; confers resistance to ampicillin, carbenicillin, and related antibiotics
   3942..4322    +  rep_origin     M13 ori (sequence partly withheld): M13 bacteriophage origin of replication; arrow indicates direction of (+) strand synthesis
   4508..5096    +  rep_origin     ori: high-copy-number ColE1/pMB1/pBR322/pUC origin of replication
   5282..5333    -  misc_feature   bom (fragment): basis of mobility region from pBR322
   5449..5488    -  CDS            rop (fragment): Rop protein, which maintains plasmids at low copy number; rop
   5489..5674    -  CDS            TcR (fragment): tetracycline efflux protein; tet; confers resistance to tetracycline
   5684..5702    +  promoter       tet promoter (fragment): E. coli promoter for tetracycline efflux protein gene
   5792..6670    -  CDS            araC: L-arabinose regulatory protein; araC
>Addgene plasmid #173448 | pBN086 | addgene full sequence | sequence record 344796 | Addgene NGS Result
AAGAAACCAATTGTCCATATTGCATCAGACATTGCCGTCACTGCGTCTTTTACTGGCTCTTCTCGCTAAC
CAAACCGGTAACCCCGCTTATTAAAAGCATTCTGTAACAAAGCGGGACCAAAGCCATGACAAAAACGCGT
AACAAAAGTGTCTATAATCACGGCAGAAAAGTCCACATTGATTATTTGCACGGCGTCACACTTTGCTATG
CCATAGCATTTTTATCCATAAGATTAGCGGATCCTACCTGACGCTTTTTATCGCAACTCTCTACTGTTTC
TCCATACCCGTTTTTTTGGGCTAGCAGGAGGAATTCACCATGACTTCAGTCACATCTAAGCAATCAACGA
TACTAGGATCTGATGAAATAGATTTAGGTCGCGTTATCGGTGAGCTAATTGATCATCGTAAGCTTATTAT
ATCTATAACATCGGTTTTTACCTTATTTGCAATACTCTATGCATTATTAGCGACTCCTATCTATGAGACG
GATGCGCTAATTCAAATAGAGCAGAAGCAAGGTAATGCTATACTAAGCAGTCTAAGTCAGGTTTTACCTG
ATGGCCAACCCCAATCTGCACCTGAAACAGCTTTGCTACAATCTCGAATGATTCTTGGCAAAACTATAGA
TGATTTAAACCTTCAGATTCAAATTGAACAAAAATATTTTCCTGTTATTGGCCGTGGGTTAGCAAGATTA
ATGGGAGAAAAACCAGGTAATATTGATATTACTCGGTTATATTTGCCTGATAGTGACGATATTAGTAATA
ATACTCCTAGTATAATATTAACAGTAAAAGATAAAGAAAATTATTCGATCAATAGCGATGGTATTCAACT
CAATGGGGTTGTAGGGACGTTATTAAATGAAAAAGGGATATCATTACTGGTTAACGAAATCGATGCTAAA
CCTGGAGATCAATTTGTTATTACACAGTTGCCTCGATTAAAGGCCATTTCTGATCTTTTAAAAAGTTTTA
GCGTTGCTGATTTGGGTAAAGATACGGGAATGTTAACGTTGACTCTTACTGGAGATAACCCAAAAAGAAT
ATCTCATATTTTGGACAGTATCAGTCAGAACTATCTTGCACAGAACATTGCTAGACAAGCTGCGCAGGAT
GCTAAAAGTCTCGAGTTTTTAAATCAACAATTACCCAAAGTTCGTGCCGAATTAGATTCTGCGGAAGACA
AGTTAAATGCTTATCGTAAGCAAAAAGACTCTGTTGACTTGAATATGGAAGCTAAATCAGTACTTGATCA
AATAGTTAACGTTGATAATCAACTAAATGAATTAACCTTCCGTGAGGCAGAAGTTTCACAGCTATATACT
AAGGAACATCCTACTTATAAGGCGTTAATGGAAAAACGGCAAACACTTCAAGAAGAAAAATCTAAACTTA
ATAAGCGCGTTAGTAGTATGCCCTCGACCCAGCAGGAGGTTCTGCGATTAAGTCGAGATGTTGAATCTGG
TCGTGCTGTATATTTGCAATTGCTAAATCGGCAACAAGAATTAAACATTGCCAAATCAAGTGCTATTGGC
AACGTTAGAATTATTGATAATGCTGTAACAGATCCTAATCCTGTAAGACCAAAGAAGACTATCATAATTG
TAATAGGTGTTGTTTTAGGGCTAATCGTTTCGGTTGTACTGGTATTGTTCCAAGTGTTTCTACGCCGTGG
TATCGAATCCCCAGAGCAACTCGAAGAAATCGGAATAAACGTGTATGCAAGTATTCCAATATCTGAATGG
CTTACAAAAAATGCTCGTCAGTCAGGGAAAGTCAGAAAAAATCAGTCAGACACATTGCTTGCTGTTGGTA
ATCCTGCCGATTTAGCTGTTGAGGCCATTCGTGGTTTACGCACAAGTTTGCATTTTGCAATGATGGAAGC
AAAAAATAATGTCCTAATGATATCGGGTGCTAGTCCAAGCGCAGGTATGACTTTTATTAGCAGTAACTTG
GCAGCCACTATAGCAATTACAGGGAAAAAAGTTTTATTCATTGATGCTGACCTTCGTAAGGGATATGCTC
ATAAAATGTTTGGTCATAAAAACGATAAAGGATTATCTGAGTTTTTATCTGGACAAGCCGCTGCTGAAAT
GATCATTGATAAAGTAGAAGGGGGGGGATTTGATTACATTGGTCGTGGACAAATTCCTCCAAACCCAGCT
GAATTACTTATGCATCCGCGTTTTGAACAATTATTAAATTGGGCCTCACAAAATTATGATTTAATTATAA
TAGATACACCTCCAATTTTGGCAGTGACAGATGCTGCGATTATTGGTCGATATGCTGGAACATGTCTATT
AGTCGCTCGCTTTGAAAAAAATACTGTTAAAGAAATTGATGTAAGTATGAAGCGGTTTGAGCAAAGTGGT
GTGGTAGTCAAAGGCTGTATACTTAACGGTGTTGTAAAGAAAGCTAGCAGCTACTATAGATATGGCCATA
ATCATTATGGCGAGTCTTATTATGATAAAAAACACCACCACCACCACCACTGACTGCAGGCATGCAAGCT
TGGCTGTTTTGGCGGATGAGAGAAGATTTTCAGCCTGATACAGATTAAATCAGAACGCAGAAGCGGTCTG
ATAAAACAGAATTTGCCTGGCGGCAGTAGCGCGGTGGTCCCACCTGACCCCATGCCGAACTCAGAAGTGA
AACGCCGTAGCGCCGATGGTAGTGTGGGGTCTCCCCATGCGAGAGTAGGGAACTGCCAGGCATCAAATAA
AACGAAAGGCTCAGTCGAAAGACTGGGCCTTTCGTTTTATCTGTTGTTTGTCGGTGAACGCTCTCCTGAG
TAGGACAAATCCGCCGGGAGCGGATTTGAACGTTGCGAAGCAACGGCCCGGAGGGTGGCGGGCAGGACGC
CCGCCATAAACTGCCAGGCATCAAATTAAGCAGAAGGCCATCCTGACGGATGGCCTTTTTGCGTTTCTAC
AAACTCTTTTGTTTATTTTTCTAAATACATTCAAATATGTATCCGCTCATGAGACAATAACCCTGATAAA
TGCTTCAATAATATTGAAAAAGGAAGAGTATGAGTATTCAACATTTCCGTGTCGCCCTTATTCCCTTTTT
TGCGGCATTTTGCCTTCCTGTTTTTGCTCACCCAGAAACGCTGGTGAAAGTAAAAGATGCTGAAGATCAG
TTGGGTGCACGAGTGGGTTACATCGAACTGGATCTCAACAGCGGTAAGATCCTTGAGAGTTTTCGCCCCG
AAGAACGTTTTCCAATGATGAGCACTTTTAAAGTTCTGCTATGTGGCGCGGTATTATCCCGTGTTGACGC
CGGGCAAGAGCAACTCGGTCGCCGCATACACTATTCTCAGAATGACTTGGTTGAGTACTCACCAGTCACA
GAAAAGCATCTTACGGATGGCATGACAGTAAGAGAATTATGCAGTGCTGCCATAACCATGAGTGATAACA
CTGCGGCCAACTTACTTCTGACAACGATCGGAGGACCGAAGGAGCTAACCGCTTTTTTGCACAACATGGG
GGATCATGTAACTCGCCTTGATCGTTGGGAACCGGAGCTGAATGAAGCCATACCAAACGACGAGCGTGAC
ACCACGATGCCTGTAGCAATGGCAACAACGTTGCGCAAACTATTAACTGGCGAACTACTTACTCTAGCTT
CCCGGCAACAATTAATAGACTGGATGGAGGCGGATAAAGTTGCAGGACCACTTCTGCGCTCGGCCCTTCC
GGCTGGCTGGTTTATTGCTGATAAATCTGGAGCCGGTGAGCGTGGGTCTCGCGGTATCATTGCAGCACTG
GGGCCAGATGGTAAGCCCTCCCGTATCGTAGTTATCTACACGACGGGGAGTCAGGCAACTATGGATGAAC
GAAATAGACAGATCGCTGAGATAGGTGCCTCACTGATTAAGCATTGGTAACTGTCAGACCAAGTTTACTC
ATATATACTTTAGATTGATT
[125 nt withheld, positions 3941-4065]
C
[141 nt withheld, positions 4067-4207]
CCTTTGACGTTGGAGTCCACGTTCTTT
[37 nt withheld, positions 4235-4271]
ACCCTATCTCGGGCTATTCTTTTGATTTATAAGGGATTTTGCCGATTTCGGCCTATTGGTTAAAAAATGA
GCTGATTTAACAAAAATTTAACGCGAATTTTAACAAAATATTAACGTTTACAATTTAAAAGGATCTAGGT
GAAGATCCTTTTTGATAATCTCATGACCAAAATCCCTTAACGTGAGTTTTCGTTCCACTGAGCGTCAGAC
CCCGTAGAAAAGATCAAAGGATCTTCTTGAGATCCTTTTTTTCTGCGCGTAATCTGCTGCTTGCAAACAA
AAAAACCACCGCTACCAGCGGTGGTTTGTTTGCCGGATCAAGAGCTACCAACTCTTTTTCCGAAGGTAAC
TGGCTTCAGCAGAGCGCAGATACCAAATACTGTCCTTCTAGTGTAGCCGTAGTTAGGCCACCACTTCAAG
AACTCTGTAGCACCGCCTACATACCTCGCTCTGCTAATCCTGTTACCAGTGGCTGCTGCCAGTGGCGATA
AGTCGTGTCTTACCGGGTTGGACTCAAGACGATAGTTACCGGATAAGGCGCAGCGGTCGGGCTGAACGGG
GGGTTCGTGCACACAGCCCAGCTTGGAGCGAACGACCTACACCGAACTGAGATACCTACAGCGTGAGCTA
TGAGAAAGCGCCACGCTTCCCGAAGGGAGAAAGGCGGACAGGTATCCGGTAAGCGGCAGGGTCGGAACAG
GAGAGCGCACGAGGGAGCTTCCAGGGGGAAACGCCTGGTATCTTTATAGTCCTGTCGGGTTTCGCCACCT
CTGACTTGAGCGTCGATTTTTGTGATGCTCGTCAGGGGGGCGGAGCCTATGGAAAAACGCCAGCAACGCG
GCCTTTTTACGGTTCCTGGCCTTTTGCTGGCCTTTTGCTCACATGTTCTTTCCTGCGTTATCCCCTGATT
CTGTGGATAACCGTATTACCGCCTTTGAGTGAGCTGATACCGCTCGCCGCAGCCGAACGACCGAGCGCAG
CGAGTCAGTGAGCGAGGAAGCGGAAGAGCGCCTGATGCGGTATTTTCTCCTTACGCATCTGTGCGGTATT
TCACACCGCATAGGGTCATGGCTGCGCCCCGACACCCGCCAACACCCGCTGACGCGCCCTGACGGGCTTG
TCTGCTCCCGGCATCCGCTTACAGACAAGCTGTGACCGTCTCCGGGAGCTGCATGTGTCAGAGGTTTTCA
CCGTCATCACCGAAACGCGCGAGGCAGAAGGAGATGGCGCCCAACAGTCCCCCGGCCACGGGGCCTGCCA
CCATACCCACGCCGAAACAAGCGCTCATGAGCCCGAAGTGGCGAGCCCGATCTTCCCCATCGGTGATGTC
GGCGATATAGGCGCCAGCAACCGCACCTGTGGCGCCGGTGATGCCGGCCACGATGCGTCCGGCGTAGAGG
ATCTGCTCATGTTTGACAGCTTATCATCGATGCATAATGTGCCTGTCAAATGGACGAAGCAGGGATTCTG
CAAACCCTATGCTACTCCGTCAAGCCGTCAATTGTCTGATTCGTTACCAATTATGACAACTTGACGGCTA
CATCATTCACTTTTTCTTCACAACCGGCACGGAACTCGCTCGGGCTGGCCCCGGTGCATTTTTTAAATAC
CCGCGAGAAATAGAGTTGATCGTCAAAACCAACATTGCGACCGACGGTGGCGATAGGCATCCGGGTGGTG
CTCAAAAGCAGCTTCGCCTGGCTGATACGTTGGTCCTCGCGCCAGCTTAAGACGCTAATCCCTAACTGCT
GGCGGAAAAGATGTGACAGACGCGACGGCGACAAGCAAACATGCTGTGCGACGCTGGCGATATCAAAATT
GCTGTCTGCCAGGTGATCGCTGATGTACTGACAAGCCTCGCGTACCCGATTATCCATCGGTGGATGGAGC
GACTCGTTAATCGCTTCCATGCGCCGCAGTAACAATTGCTCAAGCAGATTTATCGCCAGCAGCTCCGAAT
AGCGCCCTTCCCCTTGCCCGGCGTTAATGATTTGCCCAAACAGGTCGCTGAAATGCGGCTGGTGCGCTTC
ATCCGGGCGAAAGAACCCCGTATTGGCAAATATTGACGGCCAGTTAAGCCATTCATGCCAGTAGGCGCGC
GGACGAAAGTAAACCCACTGGTGATACCATTCGCGAGCCTCCGGATGACGACCGTAGTGATGAATCTCTC
CTGGCGGGAACAGCAAAATATCACCCGGTCGGCAAACAAATTCTCGTCCCTGATTTTTCACCACCCCCTG
ACCGCGAATGGTGAGATTGAGAATATAACCTTTCATTCCCAGCGGTCGGTCGATAAAAAAATCGAGATAA
CCGTTGGCCTCAATCGGCGTTAAACCCGCCACCAGATGGGCATTAAACGAGTATCCCGGCAGCAGGGGAT
CATTTTGCGCTTCAGCCATACTTTTCATACTCCCGCCATTCAGAG
