>Addgene plasmid #173448 | pBN086 | depositor partial sequence | sequence record 336980 | E. coli E69 (O9a:K30) Wzc_K540M with Y715E
ATGACTTCAGTCACATCTAAGCAATCAACGATACTAGGATCTGATGAAATAGATTTAGGTCGCGTTATCG
GTGAGCTAATTGATCATCGTAAGCTTATTATATCTATAACATCGGTTTTTACCTTATTTGCAATACTCTA
TGCATTATTAGCGACTCCTATCTATGAGACGGATGCGCTAATTCAAATAGAGCAGAAGCAAGGTAATGCT
ATACTAAGCAGTCTAAGTCAGGTTTTACCTGATGGCCAACCCCAATCTGCACCTGAAACAGCTTTGCTAC
AATCTCGAATGATTCTTGGCAAAACTATAGATGATTTAAACCTTCAGATTCAAATTGAACAAAAATATTT
TCCTGTTATTGGCCGTGGGTTAGCAAGATTAATGGGAGAAAAACCAGGTAATATTGATATTACTCGGTTA
TATTTGCCTGATAGTGACGATATTAGTAATAATACTCCTAGTATAATATTAACAGTAAAAGATAAAGAAA
ATTATTCGATCAATAGCGATGGTATTCAACTCAATGGGGTTGTAGGGACGTTATTAAATGAAAAAGGGAT
ATCATTACTGGTTAACGAAATCGATGCTAAACCTGGAGATCAATTTGTTATTACACAGTTGCCTCGATTA
AAGGCCATTTCTGATCTTTTAAAAAGTTTTAGCGTTGCTGATTTGGGTAAAGATACGGGAATGTTAACGT
TGACTCTTACTGGAGATAACCCAAAAAGAATATCTCATATTTTGGACAGTATCAGTCAGAACTATCTTGC
ACAGAACATTGCTAGACAAGCTGCGCAGGATGCTAAAAGTCTCGAGTTTTTAAATCAACAATTACCCAAA
GTTCGTGCCGAATTAGATTCTGCGGAAGACAAGTTAAATGCTTATCGTAAGCAAAAAGACTCTGTTGACT
TGAATATGGAAGCTAAATCAGTACTTGATCAAATAGTTAACGTTGATAATCAACTAAATGAATTAACCTT
CCGTGAGGCAGAAGTTTCACAGCTATATACTAAGGAACATCCTACTTATAAGGCGTTAATGGAAAAACGG
CAAACACTTCAAGAAGAAAAATCTAAACTTAATAAGCGCGTTAGTAGTATGCCCTCGACCCAGCAGGAGG
TTCTGCGATTAAGTCGAGATGTTGAATCTGGTCGTGCTGTATATTTGCAATTGCTAAATCGGCAACAAGA
ATTAAACATTGCCAAATCAAGTGCTATTGGCAACGTTAGAATTATTGATAATGCTGTAACAGATCCTAAT
CCTGTAAGACCAAAGAAGACTATCATAATTGTAATAGGTGTTGTTTTAGGGCTAATCGTTTCGGTTGTAC
TGGTATTGTTCCAAGTGTTTCTACGCCGTGGTATCGAATCCCCAGAGCAACTCGAAGAAATCGGAATAAA
CGTGTATGCAAGTATTCCAATATCTGAATGGCTTACAAAAAATGCTCGTCAGTCAGGGAAAGTCAGAAAA
AATCAGTCAGACACATTGCTTGCTGTTGGTAATCCTGCCGATTTAGCTGTTGAGGCCATTCGTGGTTTAC
GCACAAGTTTGCATTTTGCAATGATGGAAGCAAAAAATAATGTCCTAATGATATCGGGTGCTAGTCCAAG
CGCAGGTATGACTTTTATTAGCAGTAACTTGGCAGCCACTATAGCAATTACAGGGAAAAAAGTTTTATTC
ATTGATGCTGACCTTCGTAAGGGATATGCTCATAAAATGTTTGGTCATAAAAACGATAAAGGATTATCTG
AGTTTTTATCTGGACAAGCCGCTGCTGAAATGATCATTGATAAAGTAGAAGGGGGGGGATTTGATTACAT
TGGTCGTGGACAAATTCCTCCAAACCCAGCTGAATTACTTATGCATCCGCGTTTTGAACAATTATTAAAT
TGGGCCTCACAAAATTATGATTTAATTATAATAGATACACCTCCAATTTTGGCAGTGACAGATGCTGCGA
TTATTGGTCGATATGCTGGAACATGTCTATTAGTCGCTCGCTTTGAAAAAAATACTGTTAAAGAAATTGA
TGTAAGTATGAAGCGGTTTGAGCAAAGTGGTGTGGTAGTCAAAGGCTGTATACTTAACGGTGTTGTAAAG
AAAGCTAGCAGCTACTATAGATATGGCCATAATCATTATGGCGAGTCTTATTATGATAAAAAACACCACC
ACCACCACCACTGA
